Addgene plasmid #243861: pMB1a2_Red
Purpose: GoldenBraid2.0 expression vector.
Depositing lab: Christophe Herman. Depositing organization: Baylor College of Medicine. Publication: GoldenBraid2.0 E. coli: a comprehensive and characterized toolkit for enterics. Cooke MB, Welch KT, Ramirez LD, Wen AX, Marciano DC, Herman C. Synth Biol (Oxf). 2025 Aug 14;10(1):ysaf015. doi: 10.1093/synbio/ysaf015. eCollection 2025. PubMed 40927394.
Backbone
  Vector backbone: pMB1
  Vector type: Bacterial Expression
Growth in bacteria
  Bacterial resistance: Ampicillin, 100 μg/mL
  Growth temperature: 37°C
  Growth strain: DH5alpha
  Copy number: Low Copy
Gene/Insert
  Gene/Insert name: mScarlet-I
  Species: Synthetic
  Insert size (bp): 847
  Cloning method: Golden Gate
Terms and licenses: Academic/Nonprofit Terms; Industry Terms: Not Available to Industry
How to cite: pMB1a2_Red was a gift from Christophe Herman (Addgene plasmid # 243861 ; http://n2t.net/addgene:243861 ; RRID:Addgene_243861)
