[The description below was written by a language model from this plasmid's Addgene catalogue record and pLannotate feature annotations shown in this document.]
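Description:
pMB1a2_Red is a compact (about 3.1 kb) bacterial expression plasmid from a GoldenBraid2.0 toolkit adapted for E. coli and related enteric bacteria. It is built on a pMB1 backbone: the feature table shows a ColE1/pMB1-family origin of replication together with the bom (basis of mobility) region from pBR322. The generic annotation labels this origin family as high copy, but the catalogue entry lists the plasmid as low copy, which fits a pBR322-like pMB1 replicon rather than a pUC derivative. Selection is by ampicillin, through a β-lactamase (AmpR) gene driven by its native bla promoter. Two very short matches to an RSF ori and an M13 ori are annotated only as fragments. They are most likely incidental or leftover sequence, not working replication origins.

The payload is an 847 bp synthetic cassette encoding mScarlet-I, a rapidly maturing monomeric red fluorescent protein. It sits downstream of a sequence matching part of the strong constitutive J23119 promoter from the Registry of Standard Biological Parts and is followed by the rrnB T1 transcription terminator. Colonies carrying the intact plasmid should therefore be constitutively red. The cloning method is Golden Gate, and the stated purpose is simply a GoldenBraid2.0 expression vector. In such systems a coloured reporter in the cloning position often serves as a visual dropout marker that is replaced by assembled parts, but the record does not say this explicitly. It also does not annotate the Type IIS restriction sites or explain what the "a2" designation means.
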