Features (pLannotate 1.2.2; 9 found; start..end, strand, type, name):
     26..52      +  promoter       J23119(SpeI) promoter (fragment): bacterial promoter (Registry of Standard Biological Parts BBa J23119) modified to end with an SpeI site
     87..782     +  CDS            mScarlet-I: mScarlet-I is a basic (constitutively fluorescent) red fluorescent protein published in 2016, derived from synthetic construct. It is reported to be a rapidly-maturing monomer with moderate acid sensitivity.
    798..869     +  terminator     rrnB T1 terminator: transcription terminator T1 from the E. coli rrnB gene
    897..922     -  rep_origin     RSF ori (fragment): Plasmids containing the RSF 1030 origin of replication can be propagated in E. coli cells that contain additional plasmids with compatible origins.
    930..1001    +  promoter       AmpR promoter: bla
   1002..1862    +  CDS            AmpR: β-lactamase; bla; confers resistance to ampicillin, carbenicillin, and related antibiotics
   2033..2621    +  rep_origin     ori: high-copy-number ColE1/pMB1/pBR322/pUC origin of replication
   2807..2947    -  misc_feature   bom: basis of mobility region from pBR322
   3031..3070    +  rep_origin     M13 ori (fragment): M13 bacteriophage origin of replication; arrow indicates direction of (+) strand synthesis
>Addgene plasmid #243861 | pMB1a2_Red | addgene full sequence | sequence record 492953 | Addgene NGS Result
CGTCTCAGTCAGGAGAGAGACCCCTTTGACGGCTAGCTCAGTCCTAGGTATAGTGCTAGCTCAAAGAGAA
AGAGGGGACAAACTGAATGGTGAGCAAAGGCGAAGCGGTGATTAAAGAATTTATGCGCTTTAAAGTGCAT
ATGGAAGGCAGCATGAACGGCCATGAATTTGAAATTGAAGGCGAAGGCGAAGGCCGCCCGTATGAAGGCA
CCCAGACCGCGAAACTGAAAGTGACCAAAGGCGGCCCGCTGCCGTTTAGCTGGGATATTCTGAGCCCGCA
GTTTATGTATGGCAGCCGCGCGTTTATTAAACATCCGGCGGATATTCCGGATTATTATAAACAGAGCTTT
CCGGAAGGCTTTAAATGGGAACGCGTGATGAACTTTGAAGATGGCGGCGCGGTGACCGTGACCCAGGATA
CCAGCCTGGAAGATGGCACCCTGATTTATAAAGTGAAACTGCGCGGCACCAACTTTCCGCCGGATGGCCC
GGTGATGCAGAAAAAAACCATGGGCTGGGAAGCGAGCACCGAACGCCTGTATCCGGAAGATGGCGTGCTG
AAAGGCGATATTAAAATGGCGCTGCGCCTGAAAGATGGCGGCCGCTATCTGGCGGATTTTAAAACCACCT
ATAAAGCGAAAAAACCGGTGCAGATGCCGGGCGCGTATAACGTGGATCGCAAACTGGATATTACCAGCCA
TAACGAAGATTATACCGTGGTGGAACAGTATGAACGCAGCGAAGGCCGCCATAGCACCGGCGGCATGGAT
GAACTGTATAAATAAGCTTCCAGGCATCAAATAAAACGAAAGGCTCAGTCGAAAGACTGGGCCTTTCGTT
TTATCTGTTGTTTGTCGGTGAACGCTCTCGGTCTCTCGCTTGAGACGAAGCTTGACACGGTTATCCACAG
AATCAGGGGATACTAAATACATTCAAATATGTATCCGCTCATGAGACAATAACCCTGATAAATGCTTCAA
TAATATTGAAAAAGGAAGAGTATGAGTATTCAACATTTCCGTGTCGCCCTTATTCCCTTTTTTGCGGCAT
TTTGCCTTCCTGTTTTTGCTCACCCAGAAACGCTGGTGAAAGTAAAAGATGCTGAAGATCAGTTGGGTGC
ACGAGTGGGTTACATCGAACTGGATCTCAACAGCGGTAAGATCCTTGAGAGTTTTCGCCCCGAAGAACGT
TTTCCAATGATGAGCACTTTTAAAGTTCTGCTATGTGGCGCGGTATTATCCCGTGTTGACGCCGGGCAAG
AGCAACTCGGTCGCCGCATACACTATTCTCAGAATGACTTGGTTGAGTACTCACCAGTCACAGAAAAGCA
TCTTACGGATGGCATGACAGTAAGAGAATTATGCAGTGCTGCCATAACCATGAGTGATAACACTGCGGCC
AACTTACTTCTGACAACGATCGGAGGACCGAAGGAGCTAACCGCTTTTTTGCACAACATGGGGGATCATG
TAACTCGCCTTGATCGTTGGGAACCGGAGCTGAATGAAGCCATACCAAACGACGAGCGTGACACCACGAT
GCCTGTAGCAATGGCAACAACGTTGCGCAAACTATTAACTGGCGAACTACTTACTCTAGCTTCCCGGCAA
CAATTAATAGACTGGATGGAGGCGGATAAAGTTGCAGGACCACTTCTGCGCTCGGCCCTTCCGGCTGGCT
GGTTTATTGCTGATAAATCTGGAGCCGGTGAGCGTGGTTCTCGCGGTATCATTGCAGCACTGGGGCCAGA
TGGTAAGCCCTCCCGTATCGTAGTTATCTACACGACGGGGAGTCAGGCAACTATGGATGAACGAAATAGA
CAGATCGCTGAGATAGGTGCCTCACTGATTAAGCATTGGTAACTGTCAGACCAAGTTTACTCATATATAC
TTTAGATTGATTTAAAACTTCATTTTTAATTTAAAAGGATCTAGGTGAAGATCCTTTTTGATAATCTCAT
GACCAAAATCCCTTAACGTGAGTTTTCGTTCCACTGAGCGTCAGACCCCGTAGAAAAGATCAAAGGATCT
TCTTGAGATCCTTTTTTTCTGCGCGTAATCTGCTGCTTGCAAACAAAAAAACCACCGCTACCAGCGGTGG
TTTGTTTGCCGGATCAAGAGCTACCAACTCTTTTTCCGAAGGTAACTGGCTTCAGCAGAGCGCAGATACC
AAATACTGTCCTTCTAGTGTAGCCGTAGTTAGGCCACCACTTCAAGAACTCTGTAGCACCGCCTACATAC
CTCGCTCTGCTAATCCTGTTACCAGTGGCTGCTGCCAGTGGCGATAAGTCGTGTCTTACCGGGTTGGACT
CAAGACGATAGTTACCGGATAAGGCGCAGCGGTCGGGCTGAACGGGGGGTTCGTGCACACAGCCCAGCTT
GGAGCGAACGACCTACACCGAACTGAGATACCTACAGCGTGAGCTATGAGAAAGCGCCACGCTTCCCGAA
GGGAGAAAGGCGGACAGGTATCCGGTAAGCGGCAGGGTCGGAACAGGAGAGCGCACGAGGGAGCTTCCAG
GGGGAAACGCCTGGTATCTTTATAGTCCTGTCGGGTTTCGCCACCTCTGACTTGAGCGTCGATTTTTGTG
ATGCTCGTCAGGGGGGCGGAGCCTATGGAAAAACGCCAGCAACGCGGCCTTTTTACGGTTCCTGGCCTTT
TGCTGGCCTTTTGCTCACATGTTCTTTCCTGCGTTATCCCCTGATTCTGTGGATAACCGTATTACCGCCT
TTGAGTGAGCTGATACCGCTCGCCGCAGCCGAACGACCGAGCGCAGCGAGTCAGTGAGCGAGGAAGCGGA
AGAGCGCCTGATGCGGTATTTTCTCCTTACGCATCTGTGCGGTATTTCACACCGCATATGGTGCACTCTC
AGTACAATCTGCTCTGATGCCGCATAGTTAAGCCAGTATACACTCCGCTATCGCTACGTGACTGGGTCAT
GGCTGCGCCCCGACACCCGCCAACACCCGCTGACGCGCCCTGACGGGCTTGTCTGCTCCCGGCATCCGCT
TACAGACAAGCTGTGACCGTTTTAACGCGAATTTTAACAAAATATTAACGCTTACAATTTTAACAAGCTT
